Addgene plasmid #186980: pDF0112 cmv-cluciferase-polya-ef1a-g-luciferase-polya
Purpose: mammalian expression of Cluc-Gluc reporter
Depositing lab: Omar Abudayyeh & Jonathan Gootenberg. Depositing organization: Massachusetts Institute of Technology. Publication: Structure and engineering of the type III-E CRISPR-Cas7-11 effector complex. Kato K, Zhou W, Okazaki S, Isayama Y, Nishizawa T, Gootenberg JS, Abudayyeh OO, Nishimasu H. Cell. 2022 May 25. pii: S0092-8674(22)00581-5. doi: 10.1016/j.cell.2022.05.003. PubMed 35643083.
Backbone
  Vector backbone: N/A
  Vector type: Luciferase
Growth in bacteria
  Bacterial resistance: Ampicillin, 100 μg/mL
  Growth temperature: 37°C
  Growth strain: NEB Stable
  Copy number: High Copy
Gene/Insert
  Gene/Insert name: Cluc, Gluc
  Species: Cypridina noctiluca, Gaussia princeps
  Cloning method: Gibson Cloning
Terms and licenses: Academic/Nonprofit Terms; Industry Terms: Not Available to Industry
How to cite: pDF0112 cmv-cluciferase-polya-ef1a-g-luciferase-polya was a gift from Omar Abudayyeh & Jonathan Gootenberg (Addgene plasmid # 186980 ; http://n2t.net/addgene:186980 ; RRID:Addgene_186980)
