[The description below was written by a language model from this plasmid's Addgene catalogue record and pLannotate feature annotations shown in this document.]
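Description:
pDF0112 cmv-cluciferase-polya-ef1a-g-luciferase-polya is a 6,958 nt mammalian expression plasmid that carries two independent secreted luciferase reporters on one molecule. The record names no parental backbone. The feature table shows pUC-like bacterial elements: a high-copy ColE1/pUC origin of replication and an ampicillin resistance gene (β-lactamase) with its own promoter. It also lists remnants of lac promoter/operator, lacZα and multiple cloning site sequences, plus short fragments annotated as RSF ori, lacI, bom, rop, HIV-1 5' LTR and SV40 small t antigen. These small hits look like cloning leftovers or partial matches rather than functional parts. No mammalian selection marker is annotated, so the plasmid appears suited to transient transfection.

The two reporter cassettes are arranged divergently. On the minus strand, the CMV enhancer and promoter drive Cypridina luciferase (CLuc, from Cypridina noctiluca, with codon substitutions for mammalian translation), followed by a synthetic poly(A) signal. A T7 promoter lies between the CMV promoter and the coding sequence. On the plus strand, the human EF-1α promoter drives human codon-optimized Gaussia luciferase (hGLuc, from Gaussia princeps), which ends in a second copy of the synthetic poly(A) signal. Both enzymes are secreted and use different substrates, so each can be measured separately from culture medium, with one signal normalizing the other. The stated purpose is simply mammalian expression of the Cluc-Gluc reporter. The associated publication concerns the type III-E CRISPR-Cas7-11 effector, which suggests use in assays where one transcript is targeted and the other is an internal control, but the record does not say which luciferase fills which role.
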