Features (pLannotate 1.2.2; 22 found; start..end, strand, type, name):
      4..46      +  rep_origin     RSF ori (fragment): Plasmids containing the RSF 1030 origin of replication can be propagated in E. coli cells that contain additional plasmids with compatible origins.
     48..140     +  CDS            lacI (fragment): lac repressor; lacI; The lac repressor binds to the lac operator to inhibit transcription in E. coli. This inhibition can be relieved by adding lactose or isopropyl-β-D-thiogalactopyranoside (IPTG).
    153..174     +  protein_bind   CAP binding site: CAP binding activates transcription in the presence of cAMP. E. coli catabolite activator protein
    189..219     +  promoter       lac promoter: promoter for the E. coli lac operon
    227..243     +  protein_bind   lac operator: The lac repressor binds to the lac operator to inhibit transcription in E. coli. This inhibition can be relieved by adding lactose or isopropyl-β-D-thiogalactopyranoside (IPTG). lac repressor encoded by lacI
    281..329     -  polyA_signal   poly(A) signal: synthetic polyadenylation signal
    331..1991    -  CDS            CLuc (fragment): secreted Cypridina luciferase contains 30 codon substitutions for efficient translation in mammalian cells
   2017..2035    -  promoter       T7 promoter: promoter for bacteriophage T7 RNA polymerase
   2051..2084    -  LTR            5' LTR (truncated) (fragment): truncated 5' long terminal repeat (LTR) from HIV-1
   2080..2283    -  promoter       CMV promoter: human cytomegalovirus (CMV) immediate early promoter
   2284..2663    -  enhancer       CMV enhancer: human cytomegalovirus immediate early enhancer
   2704..2770    +  CDS            small t antigen (fragment): SV40 (simian virus 40) small t antigen
   2777..3955    +  promoter       EF-1α promoter: strong constitutive promoter for human elongation factor EF-1α
   3980..4537    +  CDS            hGLuc: secreted Gaussia luciferase human codon-optimized
   4538..4586    +  polyA_signal   poly(A) signal: synthetic polyadenylation signal
   4587..4608    -  misc_feature   MCS (fragment): pUC18/19 multiple cloning site
   4605..4762    +  CDS            lacZα (fragment): LacZα fragment of β-galactosidase; lacZ fragment
   4768..4867    -  misc_feature   bom (fragment): basis of mobility region from pBR322
   4969..5004    -  CDS            rop (fragment): Rop protein, which maintains plasmids at low copy number; rop
   5099..5203    +  promoter       AmpR promoter: bla
   5204..6064    +  CDS            AmpR: β-lactamase; bla; confers resistance to ampicillin, carbenicillin, and related antibiotics
   6235..6823    +  rep_origin     ori: high-copy-number ColE1/pMB1/pBR322/pUC origin of replication
>Addgene plasmid #186980 | pDF0112 cmv-cluciferase-polya-ef1a-g-luciferase-polya | addgene full sequence | sequence record 369891 | Addgene NGS Result
AGCCGAACGACCGAGCGCAGCGAGTCAGTGAGCGAGGAAGCGGAAGAGCGCCCAATACGCAAACCGCCTC
TCCCCGCGCGTTGGCCGATTCATTAATGCAGCTGGCACGACAGGTTTCCCGACTGGAAAGCGGGCAGTGA
GCGCAACGCAATTAATGTGAGTTAGCTCACTCATTAGGCACCCCAGGCTTTACACTTTATGCTTCCGGCT
CGTATGTTGTGTGGAATTGTGAGCGGATAACAATTTCACACAGGAAACAGCTATGACCATGATTACGCCA
CACACAAAAAACCAACACACAGATGTAATGAAAATAAAGATATTTTATTTTATTTGCATTCATCTGGTAC
TTCTAGGGTGTCTCCATGCTTTATGTAGCATTCTTTCTTGAACTCCCATGCGTGGTCACAGAAACCCTGT
TGTCCCCTCAGGCAATACTCGTACATGCATCGTTCGACACGGTCAGGCTTGTGGCACACGTTACATTTCT
GATCAAGATCACTTTGACCGGCGAAGAGACTATTGCAGAGTCGTTCAGCTTCAGGTTTCTGTTCTTCGGT
GCATCCCGGTGGGTTGGGGGTCAGATCACAGGCTCCTTCAGCATCAAAAGAATCATCACTGAAATCCTGG
TTGTAGTTACCGCAAATACCGCAAGTCTTACCATCGAATGGATCTCTAATATGTACGACGAGCAGTTGCT
TGAAGTTGAACTTGACCACCAGAGCTTCAGGTAGGATGGCTGTAGTCAGTATGTCACCATCTTGCCAGTA
GATGGAAGTGTTCTGAGAGCTGTACGGGACGGACACGGCTTCTCCTCCAACCAGAATCTGTTTTCCATCA
ACAATGAGTTCTACTACAGTCGATTGTTTCCTGATTCGTACTTTCTCTACTTCAGTGTAAGAGTCAACAT
TCCTGTGTGAAACCTTCACATCCCAAGTGTTCCAGAAACAGTCGGCGGCCATAAGAATCTCCTTGCAGGG
ACCCTGGAATTGGTATCTTGCTTTGTCAAATGTATCGTAGAAAGTATGTCCAGACAAAACGCAGGTTCCT
CTAGTTTCGGGAGCAGCGCACGTCTCCCTGTAGTCAAGCAGCACGTGTGAGGCTCGCTCGTCTCCACCCA
TACAGCGGGCGAAGGCGCAGGAGATGGTGTAGTAGTAGAAGTTGATGGGGTTGCGGCAGCTGTCCTTGTA
CGGCTCCAGAAGACCTTTGCAGTATGCAACGTCATCAGGATTTCCATAGAGTGGACAACCGTCAAACTCC
TGGTTGATCTTAGGCTGAATAGCGAGTTGTTCTGGATCTGAAGTGAAGTCTGTATCTTCCATCATTTTAA
GATCTCCACAGAGGCCAGAGATCATTCCTTTGTTTGCTGTGTCTGGGGCGATTCTTACAGATCTTCCTCC
GAGGATGTCGATCACGATCAGTTTGAAGAACTCAATGACGGTGATGTTGAAGCCTGGCATCTCAACAACA
GCGATGGTGACCTCGCCGATGGTGTACGGGTTGGCGATGATAGGGTCAGCTCCACCGTTTACAGTGATGG
GATTCTCAGTAGCTTGAGCGATGTCAATGATGTCTCCAGCCACTTCCAGTCTTGTCTTGGTCAGCACAGC
CCCCTTGGTTCCATCCAGGTTCTCCAGGGTGATGGACACCTTCCAGTCGCCGCCCTTGGTTCCTTGACCC
AACACGTATGTACCAGGTTCCTGGAACTGGAATCTCTTTCCATAGAATGTTCTAAACCATCCTGCGGCCT
CTACTCTGCATTCAATTACATACTGACACATTCGACAACATGTTTTTCCTGGTTTATTTTCACACAGTCC
ATCTGATAGTATGTCTCTCGTGCAGGTGCCACAGCTGCTATCAATACATTCTCCTTCTTTAGCTTCACAG
GAAGTTGGAACTGTGTTTGGTGGATCAGGTTCGTAAGGACAGTCCTGGCAATGAACAGTGGCGCAGTAGA
CTAATGCAACGGCAAGAATTAAGGTCTTCATGGTGGCGGTACCAAGCTTGGGTCTCCCTATAGTGAGTCG
TATTAATTTCGATAAGCCAGTAAGCAGTGGGTTCTCTAGTTAGCCAGAGAGCTCTGCTTATATAGACCTC
CCACCGTACACGCCTACCGCCCATTTGCGTCAATGGGGCGGAGTTGTTACGACATTTTGGAAAGTCCCGT
TGATTTTGGTGCCAAAACAAACTCCCATTGACGTCAATGGGGTGGAGACTTGGAAATCCCCGTGAGTCAA
ACCGCTATCCACGCCCATTGATGTACTGCCAAAACCGCATCACCATGGTAATAGCGATGACTAATACGTA
GATGTACTGCCAAGTAGGAAAGTCCCATAAGGTCATGTACTGGGCATAATGCCAGGCGGGCCATTTACCG
TCATTGACGTCAATAGGGGGCGTACTTGGCATATGATACACTTGATGTACTGCCAAGTGGGCAGTTTACC
GTAAATACTCCACCCATTGACGTCAATGGAAAGTCCCTATTGGCGTTACTATGGGAACATACGTCATTAT
TGACGTCAATGGGCGGGGGTCGTTGGGCGGTCAGCCAGGCGGGCCATTTACCGTAAGTTATGTAACGCGG
AACTCCATATATGGGCTATGAACTAATGACCCCGTAATTGATTACTATTAATAACTAGTCAATAATCAAT
GTCAACGCGTATATCTGGCCCGTACATCGAAGCTGATGCAAAGATGGATAAAGTTTTAAACAGAGAGGAA
TCTTTGCAGCTAATGGACCTTCTAGGTCTTGAAAGGAGTGGGAATTGGCTCCGGTGCCCGTCAGTGGGCA
GAGCGCACATCGCCCACAGTCCCCGAGAAGTTGGGGGGAGGGGTCGGCAATTGAACCGGTGCCTAGAGAA
GGTGGCGCGGGGTAAACTGGGAAAGTGATGTCGTGTACTGGCTCCGCCTTTTTCCCGAGGGTGGGGGAGA
ACCGTATATAAGTGCAGTAGTCGCCGTGAACGTTCTTTTTCGCAACGGGTTTGCCGCCAGAACACAGGTA
AGTGCCGTGTGTGGTTCCCGCGGGCCTGGCCTCTTTACGGGTTATGGCCCTTGCGTGCCTTGAATTACTT
CCACCTGGCTGCAGTACGTGATTCTTGATCCCGAGCTTCGGGTTGGAAGTGGGTGGGAGAGTTCGAGGCC
TTGCGCTTAAGGAGCCCCTTCGCCTCGTGCTTGAGTTGAGGCCTGGCCTGGGCGCTGGGGCCGCCGCGTG
CGAATCTGGTGGCACCTTCGCGCCTGTCTCGCTGCTTTCGATAAGTCTCTAGCCATTTAAAATTTTTGAT
GACCTGCTGCGACGCTTTTTTTCTGGCAAGATAGTCTTGTAAATGCGGGCCAAGATCTGCACACTGGTAT
TTCGGTTTTTGGGGCCGCGGGCGGCGACGGGGCCCGTGCGTCCCAGCGCACATGTTCGGCGAGGCGGGGC
CTGCGAGCGCGGCCACCGAGAATCGGACGGGGGTAGTCTCAAGCTGGCCGGCCTGCTCTGGTGCCTGGCC
TCGCGCCGCCGTGTATCGCCCCGCCCTGGGCGGCAAGGCTGGCCCGGTCGGCACCAGTTGCGTGAGCGGA
AAGATGGCCGCTTCCCGGCCCTGCTGCAGGGAGCTCAAAATGGAGGACGCGGCGCTCGGGAGAGCGGGCG
GGTGAGTCACCCACACAAAGGAAAAGGGCCTTTCCGTCCTCAGCCGTCGCTTCATGTGACTCCACGGAGT
ACCGGGCGCCGTCCAGGCACCTCGATTAGTTCTCGAGCTTTTGGAGTACGTCGTCTTTAGGTTGGGGGGA
GGGGTTTTATGCGATGGAGTTTCCCCACACTGAGTGGGTGGAGACTGAAGTTAGGCCAGCTTGGCACTTG
ATGTAATTCTCCTTGGAATTTGCCCTTTTTGAGTTTGGATCTTGGTTCATTCTCAAGCCTCAGACAGTGG
TTCAAAGTTTTTTTCTTCCATTTCAGGTGTCGTGACGTACGGGATCCTCTAGAGCCACCATGGGAGTCAA
AGTTCTGTTTGCCCTGATCTGCATCGCTGTGGCCGAGGCCAAGCCCACCGAGAACAACGAAGACTTCAAC
ATCGTGGCCGTGGCCAGCAACTTCGCGACCACGGATCTCGATGCTGACCGCGGGAAGTTGCCCGGCAAGA
AGCTGCCGCTGGAGGTGCTCAAAGAGATGGAAGCCAATGCCCGGAAAGCTGGCTGCACCAGGGGCTGTCT
GATCTGCCTGTCCCACATCAAGTGCACGCCCAAGATGAAGAAGTTCATCCCAGGACGCTGCCACACCTAC
GAAGGCGACAAAGAGTCCGCACAGGGCGGCATAGGCGAGGCGATCGTCGACATTCCTGAGATTCCTGGGT
TCAAGGACTTGGAGCCCATGGAGCAGTTCATCGCACAGGTCGATCTGTGTGTGGACTGCACAACTGGCTG
CCTCAAAGGGCTTGCCAACGTGCAGTGTTCTGACCTGCTCAAGAAGTGGCTGCCGCAACGCTGTGCGACC
TTTGCCAGCAAGATCCAGGGCCAGGTGGACAAGATCAAGGGGGCCGGTGGTGACTAAAATAAAATATCTT
TATTTTCATTACATCTGTGTGTTGGTTTTTTGTGTGCCCGGGTACCGAGCTCGAATTCACTGGCCGTCGT
TTTACAACGTCGTGACTGGGAAAACCCTGGCGTTACCCAACTTAATCGCCTTGCAGCACATCCCCCTTTC
GCCAGCTGGCGTAATAGCGAAGAGGCCCGCACCGATCGCCCTTCCCAACAGTTGCGCAGCCTGAATGGCG
AATGGCGCCTGATGCGGTATTTTCTCCTTACGCATCTGTGCGGTATTTCACACCGCATATGGTGCACTCT
CAGTACAATCTGCTCTGATGCCGCATAGTTAAGCCAGCCCCGACACCCGCCAACACCCGCTGACGCGCCC
TGACGGGCTTGTCTGCTCCCGGCATCCGCTTACAGACAAGCTGTGACCGTCTCCGGGAGCTGCATGTGTC
AGAGGTTTTCACCGTCATCACCGAAACGCGCGAGACGAAAGGGCCTCGTGATACGCCTATTTTTATAGGT
TAATGTCATGATAATAATGGTTTCTTAGACGTCAGGTGGCACTTTTCGGGGAAATGTGCGCGGAACCCCT
ATTTGTTTATTTTTCTAAATACATTCAAATATGTATCCGCTCATGAGACAATAACCCTGATAAATGCTTC
AATAATATTGAAAAAGGAAGAGTATGAGTATTCAACATTTCCGTGTCGCCCTTATTCCCTTTTTTGCGGC
ATTTTGCCTTCCTGTTTTTGCTCACCCAGAAACGCTGGTGAAAGTAAAAGATGCTGAAGATCAGTTGGGT
GCACGAGTGGGTTACATCGAACTGGATCTCAACAGCGGTAAGATCCTTGAGAGTTTTCGCCCCGAAGAAC
GTTTTCCAATGATGAGCACTTTTAAAGTTCTGCTATGTGGCGCGGTATTATCCCGTATTGACGCCGGGCA
AGAGCAACTCGGTCGCCGCATACACTATTCTCAGAATGACTTGGTTGAGTACTCACCAGTCACAGAAAAG
CATCTTACGGATGGCATGACAGTAAGAGAATTATGCAGTGCTGCCATAACCATGAGTGATAACACTGCGG
CCAACTTACTTCTGACAACGATCGGAGGACCGAAGGAGCTAACCGCTTTTTTGCACAACATGGGGGATCA
TGTAACTCGCCTTGATCGTTGGGAACCGGAGCTGAATGAAGCCATACCAAACGACGAGCGTGACACCACG
ATGCCTGTAGCAATGGCAACAACGTTGCGCAAACTATTAACTGGCGAACTACTTACTCTAGCTTCCCGGC
AACAATTAATAGACTGGATGGAGGCGGATAAAGTTGCAGGACCACTTCTGCGCTCGGCCCTTCCGGCTGG
CTGGTTTATTGCTGATAAATCTGGAGCCGGTGAGCGTGGGTCTCGCGGTATCATTGCAGCACTGGGGCCA
GATGGTAAGCCCTCCCGTATCGTAGTTATCTACACGACGGGGAGTCAGGCAACTATGGATGAACGAAATA
GACAGATCGCTGAGATAGGTGCCTCACTGATTAAGCATTGGTAACTGTCAGACCAAGTTTACTCATATAT
ACTTTAGATTGATTTAAAACTTCATTTTTAATTTAAAAGGATCTAGGTGAAGATCCTTTTTGATAATCTC
ATGACCAAAATCCCTTAACGTGAGTTTTCGTTCCACTGAGCGTCAGACCCCGTAGAAAAGATCAAAGGAT
CTTCTTGAGATCCTTTTTTTCTGCGCGTAATCTGCTGCTTGCAAACAAAAAAACCACCGCTACCAGCGGT
GGTTTGTTTGCCGGATCAAGAGCTACCAACTCTTTTTCCGAAGGTAACTGGCTTCAGCAGAGCGCAGATA
CCAAATACTGTTCTTCTAGTGTAGCCGTAGTTAGGCCACCACTTCAAGAACTCTGTAGCACCGCCTACAT
ACCTCGCTCTGCTAATCCTGTTACCAGTGGCTGCTGCCAGTGGCGATAAGTCGTGTCTTACCGGGTTGGA
CTCAAGACGATAGTTACCGGATAAGGCGCAGCGGTCGGGCTGAACGGGGGGTTCGTGCACACAGCCCAGC
TTGGAGCGAACGACCTACACCGAACTGAGATACCTACAGCGTGAGCTATGAGAAAGCGCCACGCTTCCCG
AAGGGAGAAAGGCGGACAGGTATCCGGTAAGCGGCAGGGTCGGAACAGGAGAGCGCACGAGGGAGCTTCC
AGGGGGAAACGCCTGGTATMTTTATAGTCCTGTCGGGTTTCGCCACCTCTGACTTGAGCGTCGATTTTTG
TGATGCTCGTCAGGGGGGCGGAGCCTATGGAAAAACGCCAGCAACGCGGCCTTTTTACGGTTCCTGGCCT
TTTGCTGGCCTTTTGCTCACATGTTCTTTCCTGCGTTATCCCCTGATTCTGTGGATAACCGTATTACCGC
CTTTGAGTGAGCTGATACCGCTCGCCGC
